Addgene plasmid #148690: pT7-EGFP-C1-HsGIGYF2_1-180-LFIPLtoDDDDA_AF
Purpose: Mammalian Expression of HsGIGYF2_1-180-LFIPLtoDDDDA
Depositing lab: Elisa Izaurralde. Depositing organization: Max Planck Institute for Developmental Biology. Publication: GIGYF1/2 proteins use auxiliary sequences to selectively bind to 4EHP and repress target mRNA expression. Peter D, Weber R, Sandmeir F, Wohlbold L, Helms S, Bawankar P, Valkov E, Igreja C, Izaurralde E. Genes Dev. 2017 Jun 1;31(11):1147-1161. doi: 10.1101/gad.299420.117. Epub 2017 Jul 11. PubMed 28698298.
Backbone
  Vector backbone: Unknown
  Vector type: Mammalian Expression
Growth in bacteria
  Bacterial resistance: Kanamycin, 50 μg/mL
  Growth temperature: 37°C
  Growth strain: DH5alpha
  Copy number: High Copy
Gene/Insert
  Gene/Insert name: HsGIGYF2_1-180-LFIPLtoDDDDA
  Species: H. sapiens (human)
  Entrez Gene: GIGYF2 (a.k.a. GYF2, PARK11, PERQ2, PERQ3, TNRC15)
  Cloning method: Unknown
Terms and licenses: Academic/Nonprofit Terms; Industry Terms: Not Available to Industry
Depositor comments: sequence of NCBI: NM_015575.3 or Uniprot.: Q6Y7W6-1 Plasmids from this collection were made available to the research community and donated after the lab closed. Please note that the sequence provided by the depositing laboratory may be theoretical/predicted or based on Sanger sequencing results. There may be discrepancies between sequencing results obtained by Addgene and the depositor sequence. If an Addgene verified sequence is not available, please contact before placing your order to request that our lab fully sequence the plasmid.
How to cite: pT7-EGFP-C1-HsGIGYF2_1-180-LFIPLtoDDDDA_AF was a gift from Elisa Izaurralde (Addgene plasmid # 148690 ; http://n2t.net/addgene:148690 ; RRID:Addgene_148690)
