[The description below was written by a language model from this plasmid's Addgene catalogue record and pLannotate feature annotations shown in this document.]
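Description:
pT7-EGFP-C1-HsGIGYF2_1-180-LFIPLtoDDDDA_AF is a 5,287-nt mammalian expression plasmid that produces an N-terminally EGFP-tagged fragment of human GIGYF2. The catalogue lists the backbone as unknown, but the name and feature layout are consistent with an EGFP-C1-type vector to which a T7 promoter has been added. It is maintained at high copy in E. coli through a ColE1/pUC-type origin and selected with kanamycin. The Tn5 NeoR/KanR gene sits behind tandem bacterial (AmpR/bla) and SV40 early promoters and is followed by an HSV TK polyadenylation signal, so the same marker could also give G418 resistance in mammalian cells. An f1 origin is also present. Several short annotated fragments (HIV-1 LTR, SV40 large T antigen, ble, bGH polyA) are most likely sequence-similarity hits within backbone regions rather than functional elements.

The expression cassette is driven by the CMV immediate early enhancer and promoter. The bacteriophage T7 promoter lies just upstream of the EGFP coding sequence, which would in principle also allow transcription by T7 RNA polymerase. EGFP is joined through a short remnant of the multiple cloning site to a 540-nt GIGYF2 segment corresponding to residues 1–180, and an SV40 polyadenylation signal ends the unit. As the name indicates, the insert carries a substitution of an LFIPL motif to DDDDA. The record does not give the residue positions or state the functional effect of this change. The associated publication concerns how GIGYF1/2 proteins use auxiliary sequences to bind 4EHP selectively and repress target mRNAs, so this construct plausibly serves as a mutant for testing such interactions in transfected human cells, with EGFP available for detection or pulldown. The depositor notes that the supplied sequence may be theoretical.
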