Features (pLannotate 1.2.2; 17 found; start..end, strand, type, name):
     61..364     +  enhancer       CMV enhancer: human cytomegalovirus immediate early enhancer
    365..568     +  promoter       CMV promoter: human cytomegalovirus (CMV) immediate early promoter
    564..597     +  LTR            5' LTR (truncated) (fragment): truncated 5' long terminal repeat (LTR) from HIV-1
    613..631     +  promoter       T7 promoter: promoter for bacteriophage T7 RNA polymerase
    665..1381    +  CDS            EGFP: EGFP is a basic (constitutively fluorescent) green fluorescent protein published in 1996, derived from Aequorea victoria. It is reported to be a rapidly-maturing weak dimer with moderate acid sensitivity.
   1382..1402    +  misc_feature   MCS (fragment): multiple cloning site
   1403..1942    +  CDS            GIGYF2 (fragment): GGYF2_HUMAN - Also known as KIAA0642 From Homo sapiens (Human).
   1968..2052    +  CDS            large T antigen (fragment): large T antigen from SV40 (simian virus 40)
   2075..2196    +  polyA_signal   SV40 poly(A) signal: SV40 polyadenylation signal
   2230..2658    -  rep_origin     f1 ori (sequence partly withheld): f1 bacteriophage origin of replication; arrow indicates direction of (+) strand synthesis
   2685..2789    +  promoter       AmpR promoter: bla
   2791..3148    +  promoter       SV40 promoter: SV40 enhancer and early promoter
   3183..3977    +  CDS            NeoR/KanR: aminoglycoside phosphotransferase from Tn5; aph(3')-II (or nptII); confers resistance to neomycin, kanamycin, and G418 (Geneticin®)
   3998..4150    +  CDS            ble (fragment): BLE_KLEPN - Experimental evidence at protein level: Swiss-Prot protein existence level 1. Binding protein with a strong affinity to the bleomycin family of antibiotics. Binds to CL990; an antimitotic-antibiotic compound. From Klebsiella pneumoniae.
   4209..4256    +  polyA_signal   HSV TK poly(A) signal: herpes simplex virus thymidine kinase polyadenylation signal (Cole and Stacy, 1985)
   4347..4363    -  polyA_signal   bGH poly(A) signal (fragment): bovine growth hormone polyadenylation signal
   4585..5173    +  rep_origin     ori: high-copy-number ColE1/pMB1/pBR322/pUC origin of replication
>Addgene plasmid #148690 | pT7-EGFP-C1-HsGIGYF2_1-180-LFIPLtoDDDDA_AF | depositor full sequence | sequence record 291138 | Full Sequence
TAGTTATTAATAGTAATCAATTACGGGGTCATTAGTTCATAGCCCATATATGGAGTTCCGCGTTACATAA
CTTACGGTAAATGGCCCGCCTGGCTGACCGCCCAACGACCCCCGCCCATTGACGTCAATAATGACGTATG
TTCCCATAGTAACGCCAATAGGGACTTTCCATTGACGTCAATGGGTGGAGTATTTACGGTAAACTGCCCA
CTTGGCAGTACATCAAGTGTATCATATGCCAAGTACGCCCCCTATTGACGTCAATGACGGTAAATGGCCC
GCCTGGCATTATGCCCAGTACATGACCTTATGGGACTTTCCTACTTGGCAGTACATCTACGTATTAGTCA
TCGCTATTACCATGGTGATGCGGTTTTGGCAGTACATCAATGGGCGTGGATAGCGGTTTGACTCACGGGG
ATTTCCAAGTCTCCACCCCATTGACGTCAATGGGAGTTTGTTTTGGCACCAAAATCAACGGGACTTTCCA
AAATGTCGTAACAACTCCGCCCCATTGACGCAAATGGGCGGTAGGCGTGTACGGTGGGAGGTCTATATAA
GCAGAGCTCTCTGGCTAACTAGAGAACCCACTGCTTACTGGCTTATCGAAATTAATACGACTCACTATAG
GGAGACCCAAGCTCTAGCGCTACCGGTCGCCACCATGGTGAGCAAGGGCGAGGAGCTGTTCACCGGGGTG
GTGCCCATCCTGGTCGAGCTGGACGGCGACGTAAACGGCCACAAGTTCAGCGTGTCCGGCGAGGGCGAGG
GCGATGCCACCTACGGCAAGCTGACCCTGAAGTTCATCTGCACCACCGGCAAGCTGCCCGTGCCCTGGCC
CACCCTCGTGACCACCCTGACCTACGGCGTGCAGTGCTTCAGCCGCTACCCCGACCACATGAAGCAGCAC
GACTTCTTCAAGTCCGCCATGCCCGAAGGCTACGTCCAGGAGCGCACCATCTTCTTCAAGGACGACGGCA
ACTACAAGACCCGCGCCGAGGTGAAGTTCGAGGGCGACACCCTGGTGAACCGCATCGAGCTGAAGGGCAT
CGACTTCAAGGAGGACGGCAACATCCTGGGGCACAAGCTGGAGTACAACTACAACAGCCACAACGTCTAT
ATCATGGCCGACAAGCAGAAGAACGGCATCAAGGTGAACTTCAAGATCCGCCACAACATCGAGGACGGCA
GCGTGCAGCTCGCCGACCACTACCAGCAGAACACCCCCATCGGCGACGGCCCCGTGCTGCTGCCCGACAA
CCACTACCTGAGCACCCAGTCCGCCCTGAGCAAAGACCCCAACGAGAAGCGCGATCACATGGTCCTGCTG
GAGTTCGTGACCGCCGCCGGGATCACTCTCGGCATGGACGAGCTGTACAAGTCCGGACTCAGATCTCGAG
CTATGGCAGCGGAAACGCAGACACTGAACTTTGGGCCTGAATGGCTCCGAGCTCTGTCCAGTGGTGGGAG
TATTACATCCCCTCCTCTTTCTCCAGCATTGCCGAAGTATAAATTAGCAGATTATCGTTACGGCAGAGAA
GAAATGTTAGCACTTTTCCTTAAAGACAACAAGATACCTTCAGACGACCTGGATAAAGAAGACCTGCCTG
ACCTCCAGGAGGAACCCCTTCCAGACGCAGCTCTGGTACCCTTTACAGAAGAAGAACAGAGAAACTTTTC
CATGTCTGTAAATAGTGCTGCTGTCCTGCGATTGACAGGACGAGGAGGAGGAGGAACAGTGGTGGGGGCT
CCTAGAGGTCGAAGTTCTTCAAGAGGGCGAGGCAGAGGCAGAGGTGAATGTGGTTTCTACCAAAGAAGTT
TTGATGAAGTAGAGGGTGTTTTTGGTCGAGGAGGTGGCAGAGAAATGCATAGATCGCAGAGCTGGGAGGA
AAGGGGTGACAGACGTTTTGAAAAACCAGGACGAAAAGATGTAGGGAGACCATGAGGATCCACCGGATCT
AGATAACTGATCATAATCAGCCATACCACATTTGTAGAGGTTTTACTTGCTTTAAAAAACCTCCCACACC
TCCCCCTGAACCTGAAACATAAAATGAATGCAATTGTTGTTGTTAACTTGTTTATTGCAGCTTATAATGG
TTACAAATAAAGCAATAGCATCACAAATTTCACAAATAAAGCATTTTTTTCACTGCATTCTAGTTGTGGT
TTGTCCAAACTCATCAATGTATCTTAACGCGTAAATTGTAAGCGTTAATATTTTGTTAAAATTCGCGTTA
AATTTTTGTTAAATCAGCTCATTTTTTAACCAATAGGCCGAAATCGGCAAAATCCCTTATAAATCAAAAG
AATAGACCGAGATAGGGT
[37 nt withheld, positions 2329-2365]
AAAGAACGTGGACTCCAACGTCAAAGG
[49 nt withheld, positions 2393-2441]
T
[91 nt withheld, positions 2443-2533]
G
[124 nt withheld, positions 2535-2658]
CAGGTGGCACTTTTCGGGGAAATGTGCGCGGAACCCCTATTTGTTTATTTTTCTAAATACATTCAAATAT
GTATCCGCTCATGAGACAATAACCCTGATAAATGCTTCAATAATATTGAAAAAGGAAGAGTCCTGAGGCG
GAAAGAACCAGCTGTGGAATGTGTGTCAGTTAGGGTGTGGAAAGTCCCCAGGCTCCCCAGCAGGCAGAAG
TATGCAAAGCATGCATCTCAATTAGTCAGCAACCAGGTGTGGAAAGTCCCCAGGCTCCCCAGCAGGCAGA
AGTATGCAAAGCATGCATCTCAATTAGTCAGCAACCATAGTCCCGCCCCTAACTCCGCCCATCCCGCCCC
TAACTCCGCCCAGTTCCGCCCATTCTCCGCCCCATGGCTGACTAATTTTTTTTATTTATGCAGAGGCCGA
GGCCGCCTCGGCCTCTGAGCTATTCCAGAAGTAGTGAGGAGGCTTTTTTGGAGGCCTAGGCTTTTGCAAA
GATCGATCAAGAGACAGGATGAGGATCGTTTCGCATGATTGAACAAGATGGATTGCACGCAGGTTCTCCG
GCCGCTTGGGTGGAGAGGCTATTCGGCTATGACTGGGCACAACAGACAATCGGCTGCTCTGATGCCGCCG
TGTTCCGGCTGTCAGCGCAGGGGCGCCCGGTTCTTTTTGTCAAGACCGACCTGTCCGGTGCCCTGAATGA
ACTGCAAGACGAGGCAGCGCGGCTATCGTGGCTGGCCACGACGGGCGTTCCTTGCGCAGCTGTGCTCGAC
GTTGTCACTGAAGCGGGAAGGGACTGGCTGCTATTGGGCGAAGTGCCGGGGCAGGATCTCCTGTCATCTC
ACCTTGCTCCTGCCGAGAAAGTATCCATCATGGCTGATGCAATGCGGCGGCTGCATACGCTTGATCCGGC
TACCTGCCCATTCGACCACCAAGCGAAACATCGCATCGAGCGAGCACGTACTCGGATGGAAGCCGGTCTT
GTCGATCAGGATGATCTGGACGAAGAGCATCAGGGGCTCGCGCCAGCCGAACTGTTCGCCAGGCTCAAGG
CGAGCATGCCCGACGGCGAGGATCTCGTCGTGACCCATGGCGATGCCTGCTTGCCGAATATCATGGTGGA
AAATGGCCGCTTTTCTGGATTCATCGACTGTGGCCGGCTGGGTGTGGCGGACCGCTATCAGGACATAGCG
TTGGCTACCCGTGATATTGCTGAAGAGCTTGGCGGCGAATGGGCTGACCGCTTCCTCGTGCTTTACGGTA
TCGCCGCTCCCGATTCGCAGCGCATCGCCTTCTATCGCCTTCTTGACGAGTTCTTCTGAGCGGGACTCTG
GGGTTCGAAATGACCGACCAAGCGACGCCCAACCTGCCATCACGAGATTTCGATTCCACCGCCGCCTTCT
ATGAAAGGTTGGGCTTCGGAATCGTTTTCCGGGACGCCGGCTGGATGATCCTCCAGCGCGGGGATCTCAT
GCTGGAGTTCTTCGCCCACCCTAGGGGGAGGCTAACTGAAACACGGAAGGAGACAATACCGGAAGGAACC
CGCGCTATGACGGCAATAAAAAGACAGAATAAAACGCACGGTGTTGGGTCGTTTGTTCATAAACGCGGGG
TTCGGTCCCAGGGCTGGCACTCTGTCGATACCCCACCGAGACCCCATTGGGGCCAATACGCCCGCGTTTC
TTCCTTTTCCCCACCCCACCCCCCAAGTTCGGGTGAAGGCCCAGGGCTCGCAGCCAACGTCGGGGCGGCA
GGCCCTGCCATAGCCTCAGGTTACTCATATATACTTTAGATTGATTTAAAACTTCATTTTTAATTTAAAA
GGATCTAGGTGAAGATCCTTTTTGATAATCTCATGACCAAAATCCCTTAACGTGAGTTTTCGTTCCACTG
AGCGTCAGACCCCGTAGAAAAGATCAAAGGATCTTCTTGAGATCCTTTTTTTCTGCGCGTAATCTGCTGC
TTGCAAACAAAAAAACCACCGCTACCAGCGGTGGTTTGTTTGCCGGATCAAGAGCTACCAACTCTTTTTC
CGAAGGTAACTGGCTTCAGCAGAGCGCAGATACCAAATACTGTCCTTCTAGTGTAGCCGTAGTTAGGCCA
CCACTTCAAGAACTCTGTAGCACCGCCTACATACCTCGCTCTGCTAATCCTGTTACCAGTGGCTGCTGCC
AGTGGCGATAAGTCGTGTCTTACCGGGTTGGACTCAAGACGATAGTTACCGGATAAGGCGCAGCGGTCGG
GCTGAACGGGGGGTTCGTGCACACAGCCCAGCTTGGAGCGAACGACCTACACCGAACTGAGATACCTACA
GCGTGAGCTATGAGAAAGCGCCACGCTTCCCGAAGGGAGAAAGGCGGACAGGTATCCGGTAAGCGGCAGG
GTCGGAACAGGAGAGCGCACGAGGGAGCTTCCAGGGGGAAACGCCTGGTATCTTTATAGTCCTGTCGGGT
TTCGCCACCTCTGACTTGAGCGTCGATTTTTGTGATGCTCGTCAGGGGGGCGGAGCCTATGGAAAAACGC
CAGCAACGCGGCCTTTTTACGGTTCCTGGCCTTTTGCTGGCCTTTTGCTCACATGTTCTTTCCTGCGTTA
TCCCCTGATTCTGTGGATAACCGTATTACCGCCATGCAT
